Addgene plasmid #125685: p2XStrep-ATIC
Purpose: expresses human ATIC protein with an N-terminal 2XStrep affinity tag
Depositing lab: Stephen Benkovic. Depositing organization: Pennsylvania State University. Publication: Mapping Post-Translational Modifications of de Novo Purine Biosynthetic Enzymes: Implications for Pathway Regulation. Liu C, Knudsen GM, Pedley AM, He J, Johnson JL, Yaron TM, Cantley LC, Benkovic SJ. J Proteome Res. 2019 May 3;18(5):2078-2087. doi: 10.1021/acs.jproteome.8b00969. Epub 2019 Apr 18. PubMed 30964683.
Backbone
  Vector backbone: pCI-neo
  Backbone manufacturer: Clontech
  Backbone size w/o insert (bp): 5472
  Total vector size (bp): 7329
  Modifications to backbone: addition of 2X Strep-tag II by restriction cloning at the beginning of the MCS
  Vector type: Mammalian Expression
  Selectable markers: Neomycin (select with G418)
Growth in bacteria
  Bacterial resistance: Ampicillin, 100 μg/mL
  Growth temperature: 37°C
  Growth strain: DH5alpha
  Copy number: Unknown
Gene/Insert
  Gene/Insert name: ATIC (alt name: 5-aminoimidazole-4-carboxamide ribonucleotide formyltransferase/IMP cyclohydrolase)
  Species: H. sapiens (human)
  Insert size (bp): 1779
  GenBank ID: NM_004044
  Entrez Gene: ATIC (a.k.a. AICAR, AICARFT, HEL-S-70p, IMPCHASE, PURH)
  Promoter: CMV
  Tag / fusion protein: 2X Strep-Tag II (N terminal on backbone)
  Cloning method: Restriction Enzyme; 5′ cloning site NheI (not destroyed); 3′ cloning site BamHI (not destroyed)
  Sequencing primers: 5′ GAC ATC CAC TTT GCC TTT CT
Terms and licenses: Academic/Nonprofit Terms; Industry Terms: Not Available to Industry
How to cite: p2XStrep-ATIC was a gift from Stephen Benkovic (Addgene plasmid # 125685 ; http://n2t.net/addgene:125685 ; RRID:Addgene_125685)
