[The description below was written by a language model from this plasmid's Addgene catalogue record and pLannotate feature annotations shown in this document.]
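Description:
p2XStrep-ATIC is a 7.3 kb mammalian expression plasmid built on the pCI-neo backbone, modified by inserting a tandem Strep-tag II (Twin-Strep) coding segment at the start of the multiple cloning site. It is propagated in E. coli through a high-copy ColE1/pUC-type origin with β-lactamase conferring ampicillin resistance, and it also carries an f1 origin that allows single-stranded DNA production. For selection in mammalian cells, a separate cassette places the neomycin phosphotransferase gene under the SV40 enhancer/early promoter with a synthetic polyadenylation signal, permitting G418 selection of stable transfectants.

The payload is the human ATIC coding sequence (about 1.8 kb), cloned between NheI and BamHI sites downstream of the tag so that the protein carries an N-terminal 2X Strep-tag II. ATIC is the bifunctional AICAR formyltransferase/IMP cyclohydrolase that catalyzes the final two steps of de novo purine biosynthesis. Transcription is driven by the human CMV immediate-early enhancer and promoter, followed by a chimeric β-globin/immunoglobulin intron that generally improves mRNA processing and expression, and it is terminated by the SV40 late-region polyadenylation signal. A T7 promoter sits just upstream of the tagged open reading frame and a T3 promoter fragment lies downstream in the opposite orientation, which are backbone elements for in vitro transcription.

The Twin-Strep tag binds Strep-Tactin with high affinity, so the construct is suited to expressing tagged ATIC in cultured human or other mammalian cells and recovering it by gentle affinity purification. The associated publication concerns mapping post-translational modifications on de novo purine biosynthetic enzymes, which is consistent with this use.
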