Features (pLannotate 1.2.2; 20 found; start..end, strand, type, name):
    140..517     +  enhancer       CMV enhancer: human cytomegalovirus immediate early enhancer
    518..729     +  promoter       CMV promoter: human cytomegalovirus (CMV) immediate early promoter
    890..1022    +  intron         chimeric intron: chimera between introns from human β-globin and immunoglobulin heavy chain genes
   1067..1085    +  promoter       T7 promoter: promoter for bacteriophage T7 RNA polymerase
   1097..1186    +  CDS            Twin-Strep-tag: two Strep-Tag®II moieties connected by a linker for enhanced binding to Strep-Tactin®, an engineered form of streptavidin (Schmidt et al., 2013)
   1208..2983    +  CDS            ATIC: PUR9_HUMAN - Also known as PURH. Experimental evidence at protein level: Swiss-Prot protein existence level 1. Bifunctional enzyme that catalyzes the last two steps of purine biosynthesis (PubMed:11948179, PubMed:14756554). Acts as a transformylase that incorporates a formyl group to the AMP analog AICAR (5-amino-1-(5-phospho-beta-D-ribosyl)imidazole-4-carboxamide) to produce the intermediate formyl-AICAR (FAICAR) (PubMed:9378707, PubMed:11948179, PubMed:10985775). Can use both 10-formyldihydrofolate and 10-formyltetrahydrofolate as the formyl donor in this reaction (PubMed:10985775). Also cat
   2998..3015    -  promoter       T3 promoter (fragment): promoter for bacteriophage T3 RNA polymerase
   3033..3154    -  polyA_signal   SV40 poly(A) signal: SV40 polyadenylation signal
   3177..3245    -  CDS            large T antigen (fragment): large T antigen from SV40 (simian virus 40)
   3269..3336    +  CDS            lacZα (fragment): LacZα fragment of β-galactosidase; lacZ fragment
   3340..3768    +  rep_origin     f1 ori (sequence partly withheld): f1 bacteriophage origin of replication; arrow indicates direction of (+) strand synthesis
   3796..3847    -  misc_feature   bom (fragment): basis of mobility region from pBR322
   3912..4269    +  promoter       SV40 promoter: SV40 enhancer and early promoter
   4320..5111    +  CDS            neo: KKA2_KLEPN - Also known as kan, nptII. Experimental evidence at protein level: Swiss-Prot protein existence level 1. Resistance to kanamycin, neomycin, paromomycin, ribostamycin, butirosin and gentamicin B. From Klebsiella pneumoniae.
   5178..5226    +  polyA_signal   poly(A) signal: synthetic polyadenylation signal
   5246..5300    -  misc_feature   bom (fragment): basis of mobility region from pBR322
   5402..5437    -  CDS            rop (fragment): Rop protein, which maintains plasmids at low copy number; rop
   5532..5636    +  promoter       AmpR promoter: bla
   5637..6497    +  CDS            AmpR: β-lactamase; bla; confers resistance to ampicillin, carbenicillin, and related antibiotics
   6668..7256    +  rep_origin     ori: high-copy-number ColE1/pMB1/pBR322/pUC origin of replication
>Addgene plasmid #125685 | p2XStrep-ATIC | addgene full sequence | sequence record 245750 | Addgene NGS Result
TCAATATTGGCCATTAGCCATATTATTCATTGGTTATATAGCATAAATCAATATTGGCTATTGGCCATTG
CATACGTTGTATCTATATCATAATATGTACATTTATATTGGCTCATGTCCAATATGACCGCCATGTTGGC
ATTGATTATTGACTAGTTATTAATAGTAATCAATTACGGGGTCATTAGTTCATAGCCCATATATGGAGTT
CCGCGTTACATAACTTACGGTAAATGGCCCGCCTGGCTGACCGCCCAACGACCCCCGCCCATTGACGTCA
ATAATGACGTATGTTCCCATAGTAACGCCAATAGGGACTTTCCATTGACGTCAATGGGTGGAGTATTTAC
GGTAAACTGCCCACTTGGCAGTACATCAAGTGTATCATATGCCAAGTCCGCCCCCTATTGACGTCAATGA
CGGTAAATGGCCCGCCTGGCATTATGCCCAGTACATGACCTTACGGGACTTTCCTACTTGGCAGTACATC
TACGTATTAGTCATCGCTATTACCATGGTGATGCGGTTTTGGCAGTACACCAATGGGCGTGGATAGCGGT
TTGACTCACGGGGATTTCCAAGTCTCCACCCCATTGACGTCAATGGGAGTTTGTTTTGGCACCAAAATCA
ACGGGACTTTCCAAAATGTCGTAACAACTGCGATCGCCCGCCCCGTTGACGCAAATGGGCGGTAGGCGTG
TACGGTGGGAGGTCTATATAAGCAGAGCTCGTTTAGTGAACCGTCAGATCACTAGAAGCTTTATTGCGGT
AGTTTATCACAGTTAAATTGCTAACGCAGTCAGTGCTTCTGACACAACAGTCTCGAACTTAAGCTGCAGT
GACTCTCTTAAGGTAGCCTTGCAGAAGTTGGTCGTGAGGCACTGGGCAGGTAAGTATCAAGGTTACAAGA
CAGGTTTAAGGAGACCAATAGAAACTGGGCTTGTCGAGACAGAGAAGACTCTTGCGTTTCTGATAGGCAC
CTATTGGTCTTACTGACATCCACTTTGCCTTTCTCTCCACAGGTGTCCACTCCCAGTTCAATTACAGCTC
TTAAGGCTAGAGTACTTAATACGACTCACTATAGGCTAGCATGGCAAGCGCTTGGAGCCACCCGCAGTTC
GAAAAAGGTGGAGGTTCTGGCGGTGGATCGGGAGGTTCAGCGTGGAGCCACCCGCAGTTCGAGAAATCCG
GAAGGATCCGGTCAGTGATGGCTCCCGGCCAGCTCGCCTTATTTAGTGTCTCTGACAAAACCGGCCTTGT
GGAATTTGCAAGAAACCTGACCGCTCTTGGTTTGAATCTGGTCGCTTCCGGAGGGACTGCAAAAGCTCTC
AGGGATGCTGGTCTGGCAGTCAGAGATGTCTCTGAGTTGACGGGATTTCCTGAAATGTTGGGGGGACGTG
TGAAAACTTTGCATCCTGCAGTCCATGCTGGAATCCTAGCTCGTAATATTCCAGAAGATAATGCTGACAT
GGCCAGACTTGATTTCAATCTTATAAGAGTTGTTGCCTGCAATCTCTATCCCTTTGTAAAGACAGTGGCT
TCTCCAGGTGTAACTGTTGAGGAGGCTGTGGAGCAAATTGACATTGGTGGAGTAACCTTACTGAGAGCTG
CAGCCAAAAACCACGCTCGAGTGACAGTGGTGTGTGAACCAGAGGACTATGTGGTGGTGTCCACGGAGAT
GCAGAGCTCCGAGAGTAAGGACACCTCCTTGGAGACTAGACGCCAGTTAGCCTTGAAGGCATTCACTCAT
ACGGCACAATATGATGAAGCAATTTCAGATTATTTCAGGAAACAGTACAGCAAAGGCGTATCTCAGATGC
CCTTGAGATATGGAATGAACCCACATCAGACCCCTGCCCAGCTGTACACACTGCAGCCCAAGCTTCCCAT
CACAGTTCTAAATGGAGCCCCTGGATTTATAAACTTGTGCGATGCTTTGAACGCCTGGCAGCTGGTGAAG
GAACTCAAGGAGGCTTTAGGTATTCCAGCCGCTGCCTCTTTCAAACATGTCAGCCCAGCAGGTGCTGCTG
TTGGAATTCCACTCAGTGAAGATGAGGCCAAAGTCTGCATGGTTTATGATCTCTATAAAACCCTCACACC
CATCTCAGCGGCGTATGCAAGAGCAAGAGGGGCTGATAGGATGTCTTCATTTGGTGATTTTGTTGCATTG
TCCGATGTTTGTGATGTACCAACTGCAAAAATTATTTCCAGAGAAGTATCTGATGGTATAATTGCCCCAG
GATATGAAGAAGAAGCCTTGACAATACTTTCCAAAAAGAAAAATGGAAACTATTGTGTCCTTCAGATGGA
CCAATCTTACAAACCAGATGAAAATGAAGTTCGAACTCTCTTTGGTCTTCATTTAAGCCAGAAGAGAAAT
AATGGTGTCGTCGACAAGTCATTATTTAGCAATGTTGTTACCAAAAATAAAGATTTGCCAGAGTCTGCCC
TCCGAGACCTCATCGTAGCCACCATTGCTGTCAAGTACACTCAGTCTAACTCTGTGTGCTACGCCAAGAA
CGGGCAGGTTATCGGCATTGGAGCAGGACAGCAGTCTCGTATACACTGCACTCGCCTTGCAGGAGATAAG
GCAAACTATTGGTGGCTTAGACACCATCCACAAGTGCTTTCGATGAAGTTTAAAACAGGAGTGAAGAGAG
CAGAAATCTCCAATGCCATCGATCAATATGTGACTGGAACCATTGGCGAGGATGAAGATTTGATAAAGTG
GAAGGCACTGTTTGAGGAAGTCCCTGAGTTACTCACTGAGGCAGAGAAGAAGGAATGGGTTGAGAAACTG
ACTGAAGTTTCTATCAGCTCTGATGCCTTCTTCCCTTTCCGAGATAACGTAGACAGAGCTAAAAGGAGTG
GTGTGGCGTACATTGCGGCTCCCTCCGGTTCTGCTGCTGACAAAGTTGTGATTGAGGCCTGCGACGAACT
GGGAATCATCCTCGCTCATACGAACCTTCGGCTCTTCCACCACTAAGCGGCCGCTTCCCTTTAGTGAGGG
TTAATGCTTCGAGCAGACATGATAAGATACATTGATGAGTTTGGACAAACCACAACTAGAATGCAGTGAA
AAAAATGCTTTATTTGTGAAATTTGTGATGCTATTGCTTTATTTGTAACCATTATAAGCTGCAATAAACA
AGTTAACAACAACAATTGCATTCATTTTATGTTTCAGGTTCAGGGGGAGATGTGGGAGGTTTTTTAAAGC
AAGTAAAACCTCTACAAATGTGGTAAAATCCGATAAGGATCGATCCGGGCTGGCGTAATAGCGAAGAGGC
CCGCACCGATCGCCCTTCCCAACAGTTGCGCAGCCTGAATGGCGAATGG
[124 nt withheld, positions 3340-3463]
C
[91 nt withheld, positions 3465-3555]
A
[49 nt withheld, positions 3557-3605]
CCTTTGACGTTGGAGTCCACGTTCTTT
[37 nt withheld, positions 3633-3669]
ACCCTATCTCGGTCTATTCTTTTGATTTATAAGGGATTTTGCCGATTTCGGCCTATTGGTTAAAAAATGA
GCTGATTTAACAAAAATTTAACGCGAATTTTAACAAAATATTAACGCTTACAATTTCCTGATGCGGTATT
TTCTCCTTACGCATCTGTGCGGTATTTCACACCGCATACGCGGATCTGCGCAGCACCATGGCCTGAAATA
ACCTCTGAAAGAGGAACTTGGTTAGGTACCTTCTGAGGCGGAAAGAACCAGCTGTGGAATGTGTGTCAGT
TAGGGTGTGGAAAGTCCCCAGGCTCCCCAGCAGGCAGAAGTATGCAAAGCATGCATCTCAATTAGTCAGC
AACCAGGTGTGGAAAGTCCCCAGGCTCCCCAGCAGGCAGAAGTATGCAAAGCATGCATCTCAATTAGTCA
GCAACCATAGTCCCGCCCCTAACTCCGCCCATCCCGCCCCTAACTCCGCCCAGTTCCGCCCATTCTCCGC
CCCATGGCTGACTAATTTTTTTTATTTATGCAGAGGCCGAGGCCGCCTCGGCCTCTGAGCTATTCCAGAA
GTAGTGAGGAGGCTTTTTTGGAGGCCTAGGCTTTTGCAAAAAGCTTGATTCTTCTGACACAACAGTCTCG
AACTTAAGGCTAGAGCCACCATGATTGAACAAGATGGATTGCACGCAGGTTCTCCGGCCGCTTGGGTGGA
GAGGCTATTCGGCTATGACTGGGCACAACAGACAATCGGCTGCTCTGATGCCGCCGTGTTCCGGCTGTCA
GCGCAGGGGCGCCCGGTTCTTTTTGTCAAGACCGACCTGTCCGGTGCCCTGAATGAACTGCAGGACGAGG
CAGCGCGGCTATCGTGGCTGGCCACGACGGGCGTTCCTTGCGCAGCTGTGCTCGACGTTGTCACTGAAGC
GGGAAGGGACTGGCTGCTATTGGGCGAAGTGCCGGGGCAGGATCTCCTGTCATCTCACCTTGCTCCTGCC
GAGAAAGTATCCATCATGGCTGATGCAATGCGGCGGCTGCATACGCTTGATCCGGCTACCTGCCCATTCG
ACCACCAAGCGAAACATCGCATCGAGCGAGCACGTACTCGGATGGAAGCCGGTCTTGTCGATCAGGATGA
TCTGGACGAAGAGCATCAGGGGCTCGCGCCAGCCGAACTGTTCGCCAGGCTCAAGGCGCGCATGCCCGAC
GGCGAGGATCTCGTCGTGACCCATGGCGATGCCTGCTTGCCGAATATCATGGTGGAAAATGGCCGCTTTT
CTGGATTCATCGACTGTGGCCGGCTGGGTGTGGCGGACCGCTATCAGGACATAGCGTTGGCTACCCGTGA
TATTGCTGAAGAGCTTGGCGGCGAATGGGCTGACCGCTTCCTCGTGCTTTACGGTATCGCCGCTCCCGAT
TCGCAGCGCATCGCCTTCTATCGCCTTCTTGACGAGTTCTTCTGAGCGGGACTCTGGGGTTCGAAATGAC
CGACCAAGCGACGCCCAACCTGCCATCACGATGGCCGCAATAAAATATCTTTATTTTCATTACATCTGTG
TGTTGGTTTTTTGTGTGAATCGATAGCGATAAGCATCCGCGTATGGTGCACTCTCAGTACAATCTGCTCT
GATGCCGCATAGTTAAGCCAGCCCCGACACCCGCCAACACCCGCTGACGCGCCCTGACGGGCTTGTCTGC
TCCCGGCATCCGCTTACAGACAAGCTGTGACCGTCTCCGGGAGCTGCATGTGTCAGAGGTTTTCACCGTC
ATCACCGAAACGCGCGAGACGAAAGGGCCTCGTGATACGCCTATTTTTATAGGTTAATGTCATGATAATA
ATGGTTTCTTAGACGTCAGGTGGCACTTTTCGGGGAAATGTGCGCGGAACCCCTATTTGTTTATTTTTCT
AAATACATTCAAATATGTATCCGCTCATGAGACAATAACCCTGATAAATGCTTCAATAATATTGAAAAAG
GAAGAGTATGAGTATTCAACATTTCCGTGTCGCCCTTATTCCCTTTTTTGCGGCATTTTGCCTTCCTGTT
TTTGCTCACCCAGAAACGCTGGTGAAAGTAAAAGATGCTGAAGATCAGTTGGGTGCACGAGTGGGTTACA
TCGAACTGGATCTCAACAGCGGTAAGATCCTTGAGAGTTTTCGCCCCGAAGAACGTTTTCCAATGATGAG
CACTTTTAAAGTTCTGCTATGTGGCGCGGTATTATCCCGTATTGACGCCGGGCAAGAGCAACTCGGTCGC
CGCATACACTATTCTCAGAATGACTTGGTTGAGTACTCACCAGTCACAGAAAAGCATCTTACGGATGGCA
TGACAGTAAGAGAATTATGCAGTGCTGCCATAACCATGAGTGATAACACTGCGGCCAACTTACTTCTGAC
AACGATCGGAGGACCGAAGGAGCTAACCGCTTTTTTGCACAACATGGGGGATCATGTAACTCGCCTTGAT
CGTTGGGAACCGGAGCTGAATGAAGCCATACCAAACGACGAGCGTGACACCACGATGCCTGTAGCAATGG
CAACAACGTTGCGCAAACTATTAACTGGCGAACTACTTACTCTAGCTTCCCGGCAACAATTAATAGACTG
GATGGAGGCGGATAAAGTTGCAGGACCACTTCTGCGCTCGGCCCTTCCGGCTGGCTGGTTTATTGCTGAT
AAATCTGGAGCCGGTGAGCGTGGGTCTCGCGGTATCATTGCAGCACTGGGGCCAGATGGTAAGCCCTCCC
GTATCGTAGTTATCTACACGACGGGGAGTCAGGCAACTATGGATGAACGAAATAGACAGATCGCTGAGAT
AGGTGCCTCACTGATTAAGCATTGGTAACTGTCAGACCAAGTTTACTCATATATACTTTAGATTGATTTA
AAACTTCATTTTTAATTTAAAAGGATCTAGGTGAAGATCCTTTTTGATAATCTCATGACCAAAATCCCTT
AACGTGAGTTTTCGTTCCACTGAGCGTCAGACCCCGTAGAAAAGATCAAAGGATCTTCTTGAGATCCTTT
TTTTCTGCGCGTAATCTGCTGCTTGCAAACAAAAAAACCACCGCTACCAGCGGTGGTTTGTTTGCCGGAT
CAAGAGCTACCAACTCTTTTTCCGAAGGTAACTGGCTTCAGCAGAGCGCAGATACCAAATACTGTTCTTC
TAGTGTAGCCGTAGTTAGGCCACCACTTCAAGAACTCTGTAGCACCGCCTACATACCTCGCTCTGCTAAT
CCTGTTACCAGTGGCTGCTGCCAGTGGCGATAAGTCGTGTCTTACCGGGTTGGACTCAAGACGATAGTTA
CCGGATAAGGCGCAGCGGTCGGGCTGAACGGGGGGTTCGTGCACACAGCCCAGCTTGGAGCGAACGACCT
ACACCGAACTGAGATACCTACAGCGTGAGCTATGAGAAAGCGCCACGCTTCCCGAAGGGAGAAAGGCGGA
CAGGTATCCGGTAAGCGGCAGGGTCGGAACAGGAGAGCGCACGAGGGAGCTTCCAGGGGGAAACGCCTGG
TATCTTTATAGTCCTGTCGGGTTTCGCCACCTCTGACTTGAGCGTCGATTTTTGTGATGCTCGTCAGGGG
GGCGGAGCCTATGGAAAAACGCCAGCAACGCGGCCTTTTTACGGTTCCTGGCCTTTTGCTGGCCTTTTGC
TCACATGGCTCGACAGATCT
